>Addgene plasmid #65578 | PAS511 (TJF032 Y375R) | addgene partial sequence | sequence record 114779 | pBRrevBam 5'-GGTGATGTCGGCGATATAGG-3'
CCGGCCACGAATGCGTCCGGCGTAGAGGATCGAGATCGATCTCGATCCCGCGAAATTAATACGACTCACT
ATAGGGGAATTGTGAGCGGATAACAATTCCCCTCTAGAAATAATTTTGTTTAACTTTAAGAAGGAGATAT
ACCATGGCATTGAAGAAGGTTTGGCTTAACCGTTATCCCGCGGACGTTCCGACGGAGATCAACCCTGACC
GTTATCAATCTCTGGTAGATATGTTTGAGCAGTCGGTCGCGCGCTACGCCGATCAACCTGCGTTTGTGAA
TATGGGGGAGGTAATGACCTTCCGCAAGCTGGAAGAACGCAGTCGCGCGTTTGCCGCTTATTTGCAACAA
GGGTTGGGGCTGAAGAAAGGCGATCGCGTTGCGTTGATGATGCCTAATTTATTGCAATATCCGGTGGCGC
TGTTTGGCATTTTGCGTGCCGGGATGATCGTCGTAAACGTTAACCCGTTGTATACCCCGCGTGAGCTTGA
GCATCAGCTTAACGATAGCGGCGCATCGGCGATTGTTATCGTGTCTAACTTTGCTCACACACTGGAAAAA
GTGGTTGATAAAACCGCCGTTCAGCACGTAATTCTGACCCGTATGGGCGATCAGCTATCTACGGCAAAAG
GCACGGTAGTCAATTTCGTTGTTAAATACATCAAGCGTTTGGTGCCGAAATACCATCTGCCAGATGCCAT
TTCATTTCGTAGCGCACTGCATAACGGCTACCGGATGCAGTACGTCAAACCCGAACTGGTGCCGGAAGAT
TTAGCTTTTCTGCAATACACCGGCGGCACCACTGGTGTGGCGAAAGGCGCGATGCTGACTCACCGCAATA
TGCTGGCGAACCTGGAACAGGTTAACGCGACCTATGGTCCGCTGTTGCATCCGGGCAAAGAGCTGGTGGT
GACGGCGCTGCCGCTGTATCACATTTTTGCCCTGACCATTAACTGCCTGCTGTTTATCGAACTGGGTGGG
CAGAACCTGCTTATCACTAACCCGCGCGATATTCCAGGGTTGGTAAAAGAATTAGCGAAATATCCGTTTA
CCGC
