>Addgene plasmid #65578 | PAS511 (TJF032 Y375R) | addgene partial sequence | sequence record 114781 | T7term 5'-GCTAGTTATTGCTCAGCGG-3'
TAGACGAGTCCATGTGCTGGCGTTCAAATTTCGCAGCAGCGGTTTCTTTACCAGACTCGAGGGTACCGAC
GTCAGCGATCGCGTGGCCGGCCGATATCCAATTGAGATCTGCCATATGTATATCTCCTTCTTATACTTAA
CTAATATACTAAGATGGGGAATTGTTATCCGCTCACAATTCCCCTATAGTGAGTCGTATTAATTTCGATT
ATGCGGCCGTGTACAATACGATTACTTTCTGTTCGACTTAAGCATTATGCGGCCGCAAGCTTGGATCCTC
ATTCATTCAGTGATGATGATGGTGATGAGAAGAACCTCAGGCTTTATTGTCCACTTTGCCGCGCGCTTCG
TCACGTAATTCTCGTCGCAAAATTTTTCCGACGTTAGATTTCGGTAACTCATCACGAAACTCCACCAGCT
TCGGTACTTTGTAGCCCGTGAGCTGACGGCGGCAAAAGGTCACCAGTGACTCTTCGGTAAGCGATGGATC
TTTTTTCACTACGAAGATTTTCACCGCTTCACCACTGGAGCCGGAAGGTACGCCAACAGCCGCGACTTCC
TGTACGCCAGGATGCTGCATGACGACATCTTCAATCTCGTTGGGATAGACGTTAAAACCGGAAACCAGAA
TCATGTCTTTTTTACGATCGACAATGCGCAGGAACCCTTCTTCATCCATCACCGCGATGTCGCCGGTGTG
TAACCAGCCATTTTTGATGATCTCATCTGTAGCATCCGGACGCTGCCAGTAACCCAGCATCACCTGCGGT
CCTTTGACACAAAGCTCACCCGGTTGACCCGGTGGTACTTCATTATCATCATCATCCACCAGTTTGGCTT
CCGTCGACGGCACCGGCAAACCGATGCTACCACTATGACGATCAATATCATATGGGTTAACGCTGACCAG
CGGCGCACACTCGGTAAGGCCATAGCCTTCCAGCAGATACTGTCCTGTCAGTTTCACCCAACGCTCTGCC
ACCACTTGCTGCACTGGCATCCCTCCGCCTGCGGAAAGATGCAGACTGGAGAAATCCAGCTGCTGGAACT
CTTTATTGTTCAGCAACGCATTGAACAAGGTGT
