[The description below was written by a language model from this plasmid's Addgene catalogue record.]
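Description:
PAS511 (TJF032 Y375R) is a bacterial expression plasmid built on the Novagen pETDuet-1 backbone, a vector designed for T7 RNA polymerase–driven protein production in E. coli. The record lists a backbone of 5,420 bp and a total size of 7,084 bp. The plasmid is selected with ampicillin and is catalogued as high copy. It is propagated in a cloning strain (Mach1) that is not itself an expression host. Expression from a T7 promoter normally requires a strain that supplies T7 RNA polymerase, although the record does not name one.

The insert is the E. coli fadD gene (1,686 bp), which encodes the acyl-CoA synthetase FadD, and it carries the single amino-acid substitution Y375R. It was cloned by restriction digestion between NcoI and HindIII, sites that lie in the first of the two multiple cloning sites of pETDuet-1. Whether these sites survived cloning is not recorded. Transcription is driven by a T7 promoter with a lac operator (T7 lacO), so expression is held off by Lac repressor and switched on by an inducer such as IPTG. The record mentions no fusion tag. It also gives no insert for the second expression cassette of the Duet vector, which appears to be unoccupied.

The associated publication concerns enhancing FadD activity on medium-chain fatty acids, so this construct is one of a set of FadD point-mutant expression plasmids. It is suited to producing the Y375R variant in E. coli so that its acyl-CoA synthetase activity and substrate preference can be compared with those of the wild-type enzyme. No feature table was supplied, so details beyond the catalogue fields cannot be confirmed.
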