Addgene plasmid #65578: PAS511 (TJF032 Y375R)
Purpose: pETDuet-1 Containing FadD Y375R
Depositing lab: Pamela Silver. Depositing organization: Harvard Medical School. Publication: Enhancement of E. coli acyl-CoA synthetase FadD activity on medium chain fatty acids. Ford TJ, Way JC. PeerJ. 2015 Jun 30;3:e1040. doi: 10.7717/peerj.1040. eCollection 2015. PubMed 26157619.
Backbone
  Vector backbone: pETDuet-1
  Backbone manufacturer: Novagen
  Backbone size w/o insert (bp): 5420
  Total vector size (bp): 7084
  Vector type: Bacterial Expression
Growth in bacteria
  Bacterial resistance: Ampicillin, 100 μg/mL
  Growth temperature: 37°C
  Growth strain: Mach1
  Copy number: High Copy
Gene/Insert
  Gene/Insert name: FadD
  Species: E. coli
  Insert size (bp): 1686
  Mutation: Y375R
  Promoter: T7 lacO
  Cloning method: Restriction Enzyme; 5′ cloning site NcoI (unknown if destroyed); 3′ cloning site HindIII (unknown if destroyed)
  Sequencing primers: 5′ ctcgatcccgcgaaattaatacg; 3′ CTTAAGCATTATGCGGCCGCAAG
Terms and licenses: Academic/Nonprofit Terms; Industry Terms: Not Available to Industry
How to cite: PAS511 (TJF032 Y375R) was a gift from Pamela Silver (Addgene plasmid # 65578 ; http://n2t.net/addgene:65578 ; RRID:Addgene_65578)
